Addgene plasmid #204368: hKCNQ5(V145G).ires.GFP-pcDNA3
Purpose: Heterologous expression in mammalian cell lines or Xenopus oocyte (T7 RNA pol)
Depositing lab: Aguan Wei. Depositing organization: Seattle Children's Hospital and Research Institute. Publication: Human KCNQ5 de novo mutations underlie epilepsy and intellectual disability. Wei AD, Wakenight P, Zwingman TA, Bard AM, Sahai N, Willemsen MH, Schelhaas HJ, Stegmann APA, Verhoeven JS, de Man SA, Wessels MW, Kleefstra T, Shinde DN, Helbig KL, Basinger A, Wagner VF, Rodriguez-Buritica D, Bryant E, Millichap JJ, Millen KJ, Dobyns WB, Ramirez JM, Kalume FK. J Neurophysiol. 2022 Jul 1;128(1):40-61. doi: 10.1152/jn.00509.2021. Epub 2022 May 18. PubMed 35583973.
Backbone
  Vector backbone: pcDNA3
  Vector type: Mammalian Expression
Growth in bacteria
  Bacterial resistance: Ampicillin, 100 μg/mL
  Growth temperature: 37°C
  Growth strain: DH5alpha
  Copy number: High Copy
Gene/Insert
  Gene/Insert name: KCNQ5
  Species: H. sapiens (human)
  Mutation: V145G
  GenBank ID: AF249278.1
  Entrez Gene: KCNQ5 (a.k.a. Kv7.5, MRD46)
  Promoter: CMV/T7 RNApol
  Cloning method: Restriction Enzyme; 5′ cloning site unknown (unknown if destroyed)
Terms and licenses: Academic/Nonprofit Terms; Industry Terms: Not Available to Industry
Depositor comments: Mutation created in KCNQ5-202 splice variant (Ensembl), referenced to KCNQ5-201 (Ensembl).
How to cite: hKCNQ5(V145G).ires.GFP-pcDNA3 was a gift from Aguan Wei (Addgene plasmid # 204368 ; http://n2t.net/addgene:204368 ; RRID:Addgene_204368)
