[The description below was written by a language model from this plasmid's Addgene catalogue record and pLannotate feature annotations shown in this document.]
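Description:
hKCNQ5(V145G).ires.GFP-pcDNA3 is a mammalian expression plasmid of about 10.2 kb built on the pcDNA3 backbone. It is propagated in E. coli through a high-copy ColE1/pUC-type origin with ampicillin selection (AmpR), and it also carries an f1 origin. The backbone retains the SV40 promoter-driven neomycin phosphotransferase cassette with an SV40 poly(A) signal, which would allow G418 selection of stably transfected mammalian cells.

The payload is the human KCNQ5 (Kv7.5) coding sequence, a voltage-gated potassium channel subunit that contributes to the M-type current regulating neuronal excitability. It carries the missense substitution V145G. The depositor notes that the mutation was made in the KCNQ5-202 splice variant but is numbered relative to KCNQ5-201. Transcription in mammalian cells is driven by the CMV immediate-early enhancer and promoter. A T7 promoter lies just downstream of CMV, so capped RNA can be synthesised in vitro for injection into Xenopus oocytes. The annotation also detects a short Xenopus beta-globin 5′-UTR element ahead of the coding sequence, although it is called on the reverse strand. Downstream of KCNQ5, an EMCV IRES directs cap-independent translation of EGFP from the same transcript, so the channel and the untagged fluorescent reporter are made as separate proteins and green cells mark those expressing the construct. The bicistronic message terminates at the bGH polyadenylation signal. The exact cloning sites are not recorded.

The stated purpose is heterologous expression in mammalian cell lines or Xenopus oocytes. The plasmid comes from a study of de novo KCNQ5 variants associated with epilepsy and intellectual disability, which suggests use in functional comparison of mutant channels, with GFP helping to identify transfected cells.
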