Features (pLannotate 1.2.2; 25 found; start..end, strand, type, name):
    402..988     +  misc_feature   IRES2: internal ribosome entry site (IRES) of the encephalomyocarditis virus (EMCV)
    989..1708    +  CDS            EGFP: the original enhanced GFP (Yang et al., 1996) mammalian codon-optimized
   1724..1742    -  promoter       SP6 promoter: promoter for bacteriophage SP6 RNA polymerase
   1768..1992    +  polyA_signal   bGH poly(A) signal: bovine growth hormone polyadenylation signal
   1996..2017    +  promoter       SV40 promoter (fragment): SV40 enhancer and early promoter
   2038..2466    +  rep_origin     f1 ori (sequence partly withheld): f1 bacteriophage origin of replication; arrow indicates direction of (+) strand synthesis
   2480..2809    +  promoter       SV40 promoter: SV40 enhancer and early promoter
   2876..3667    +  CDS            neo: KKA2_KLEPN - Also known as kan, nptII. Experimental evidence at protein level: Swiss-Prot protein existence level 1. Resistance to kanamycin, neomycin, paromomycin, ribostamycin, butirosin and gentamicin B. From Klebsiella pneumoniae.
   3691..3849    +  CDS            ble (fragment): BLE_KLEPN - Experimental evidence at protein level: Swiss-Prot protein existence level 1. Binding protein with a strong affinity to the bleomycin family of antibiotics. Binds to CL990; an antimitotic-antibiotic compound. From Klebsiella pneumoniae.
   3844..3965    +  polyA_signal   SV40 poly(A) signal: SV40 polyadenylation signal
   4038..4054    -  protein_bind   lac operator: The lac repressor binds to the lac operator to inhibit transcription in E. coli. This inhibition can be relieved by adding lactose or isopropyl-β-D-thiogalactopyranoside (IPTG). lac repressor encoded by lacI
   4062..4092    -  promoter       lac promoter: promoter for the E. coli lac operon
   4107..4128    -  protein_bind   CAP binding site: CAP binding activates transcription in the presence of cAMP. E. coli catabolite activator protein
   4141..4233    -  CDS            lacI (fragment): lac repressor; lacI; The lac repressor binds to the lac operator to inhibit transcription in E. coli. This inhibition can be relieved by adding lactose or isopropyl-β-D-thiogalactopyranoside (IPTG).
   4416..5004    -  rep_origin     ori: high-copy-number ColE1/pMB1/pBR322/pUC origin of replication
   5175..6035    -  CDS            AmpR: β-lactamase; bla; confers resistance to ampicillin, carbenicillin, and related antibiotics
   6036..6140    -  promoter       AmpR promoter: bla
   6199..6251    -  misc_feature   bom (fragment): basis of mobility region from pBR322
   6406..6785    +  enhancer       CMV enhancer: human cytomegalovirus immediate early enhancer
   6786..6989    +  promoter       CMV promoter: human cytomegalovirus (CMV) immediate early promoter
   6985..7018    +  LTR            5' LTR (truncated) (fragment): truncated 5' long terminal repeat (LTR) from HIV-1
   7034..7052    +  promoter       T7 promoter: promoter for bacteriophage T7 RNA polymerase
   7059..7080    +  misc_feature   MCS (fragment): pBluescript multiple cloning site
   7091..7133    -  5'UTR          Xenopus globin 5'-UTR: translational enhancer from the 5'-UTR of the major beta-globin gene of Xenopus laevis
   7302..10031   +  CDS            KCNQ5: KCNQ5_HUMAN - Experimental evidence at protein level: Swiss-Prot protein existence level 1. Associates with KCNQ3 to form a potassium channel which contributes to M-type current, a slowly activating and deactivating potassium conductance which plays a critical role in determining the subthreshold electrical excitability of neurons. Therefore, it is important in the regulation of neuronal excitability. May contribute, with other potassium channels, to the molecular diversity of a heterogeneous population of M-channels, varying in kinetic and pharmacological properties, which underlie this physi
>Addgene plasmid #204368 | hKCNQ5(V145G).ires.GFP-pcDNA3 | addgene full sequence | sequence record 404016 | Addgene NGS Result
ACATTAACCCACTCATTTAGTAATGTACCTTGAGTTAAAAAGCCTGAGAAACCAAACACAGCTAATGCTA
TGGGGTGTATGAATATGTCAAGTTTAGGTCATTTAGAAGATTTGACACTGTATTTTGAAATTATGGGAGT
AAACACCTTCAAATTTCAGGCATTTCTGCTTTGTGACTAAATACAAACTACATTTTCAAGATTAGGCCAT
AATGTATATTTAAACACAATGGCTATCAACAGCTGCTAATAAGGTATCAACTAAAGCAGAATTGGGGAAT
AATAGAAATGGCTGCTTATTTCAAGATATATTTGCCAACCCATTCCTATTCAGTCATTTTATTATTAATG
TAATTTGAATGTCAATTTGTGTGCTTTTGGTGATTTAGCGCCCGGGATCCGCCCCTCTCCCTCCCCCCCC
CCTAACGTTACTGGCCGAAGCCGCTTGGAATAAGGCCGGTGTGCGTTTGTCTATATGTTATTTTCCACCA
TATTGCCGTCTTTTGGCAATGTGAGGGCCCGGAAACCTGGCCCTGTCTTCTTGACGAGCATTCCTAGGGG
TCTTTCCCCTCTCGCCAAAGGAATGCAAGGTCTGTTGAATGTCGTGAAGGAAGCAGTTCCTCTGGAAGCT
TCTTGAAGACAAACAACGTCTGTAGCGACCCTTTGCAGGCAGCGGAACCCCCCACCTGGCGACAGGTGCC
TCTGCGGCCAAAAGCCACGTGTATAAGATACACCTGCAAAGGCGGCACAACCCCAGTGCCACGTTGTGAG
TTGGATAGTTGTGGAAAGAGTCAAATGGCTCTCCTCAAGCGTATTCAACAAGGGGCTGAAGGATGCCCAG
AAGGTACCCCATTGTATGGGATCTGATCTGGGGCCTCGGTACACATGCTTTACATGTGTTTAGTCGAGGT
TAAAAAAACGTCTAGGCCCCCCGAACCACGGGGACGTGGTTTTCCTTTGAAAAACACGATGATAATATGG
CCACAACCATGGTGAGCAAGGGCGAGGAGCTGTTCACCGGGGTGGTGCCCATCCTGGTCGAGCTGGACGG
CGACGTAAACGGCCACAAGTTCAGCGTGTCCGGCGAGGGCGAGGGCGATGCCACCTACGGCAAGCTGACC
CTGAAGTTCATCTGCACCACCGGCAAGCTGCCCGTGCCCTGGCCCACCCTCGTGACCACCCTGACCTACG
GCGTGCAGTGCTTCAGCCGCTACCCCGACCACATGAAGCAGCACGACTTCTTCAAGTCCGCCATGCCCGA
AGGCTACGTCCAGGAGCGCACCATCTTCTTCAAGGACGACGGCAACTACAAGACCCGCGCCGAGGTGAAG
TTCGAGGGCGACACCCTGGTGAACCGCATCGAGCTGAAGGGCATCGACTTCAAGGAGGACGGCAACATCC
TGGGGCACAAGCTGGAGTACAACTACAACAGCCACAACGTCTATATCATGGCCGACAAGCAGAAGAACGG
CATCAAGGTGAACTTCAAGATCCGCCACAACATCGAGGACGGCAGCGTGCAGCTCGCCGACCACTACCAG
CAGAACACCCCCATCGGCGACGGCCCCGTGCTGCTGCCCGACAACCACTACCTGAGCACCCAGTCCGCCC
TGAGCAAAGACCCCAACGAGAAGCGCGATCACATGGTCCTGCTGGAGTTCGTGACCGCCGCCGGGATCAC
TCTCGGCATGGACGAGCTGTACAAGTAATCTAGAGGGCCCTATTCTATAGTGTCACCTAAATGCTAGAGC
TCGCTGATCAGCCTCGACTGTGCCTTCTAGTTGCCAGCCATCTGTTGTTTGCCCCTCCCCCGTGCCTTCC
TTGACCCTGGAAGGTGCCACTCCCACTGTCCTTTCCTAATAAAATGAGGAAATTGCATCGCATTGTCTGA
GTAGGTGTCATTCTATTCTGGGGGGTGGGGTGGGGCAGGACAGCAAGGGGGAGGATTGGGAAGACAATAG
CAGGCATGCTGGGGATGCGGTGGGCTCTATGGCTTCTGAGGCGGAAAGAACCAGCTGGGGCTCTAGGGGG
TATCCCC
[124 nt withheld, positions 2038-2161]
C
[91 nt withheld, positions 2163-2253]
A
[49 nt withheld, positions 2255-2303]
CCTTTGACGTTGGAGTCCACGTTCTTT
[37 nt withheld, positions 2331-2367]
ACCCTATCTCGGTCTATTCTTTTGATTTATAAGGGATTTTGCCGATTTCGGCCTATTGGTTAAAAAATGA
GCTGATTTAACAAAAATTTAACGCGAATTAATTCTGTGGAATGTGTGTCAGTTAGGGTGTGGAAAGTCCC
CAGGCTCCCCAGCAGGCAGAAGTATGCAAAGCATGCATCTCAATTAGTCAGCAACCAGGTGTGGAAAGTC
CCCAGGCTCCCCAGCAGGCAGAAGTATGCAAAGCATGCATCTCAATTAGTCAGCAACCATAGTCCCGCCC
CTAACTCCGCCCATCCCGCCCCTAACTCCGCCCAGTTCCGCCCATTCTCCGCCCCATGGCTGACTAATTT
TTTTTATTTATGCAGAGGCCGAGGCCGCCTCTGCCTCTGAGCTATTCCAGAAGTAGTGAGGAGGCTTTTT
TGGAGGCCTAGGCTTTTGCAAAAAGCTCCCGGGAGCTTGTATATCCATTTTCGGATCTGATCAAGAGACA
GGATGAGGATCGTTTCGCATGATTGAACAAGATGGATTGCACGCAGGTTCTCCGGCCGCTTGGGTGGAGA
GGCTATTCGGCTATGACTGGGCACAACAGACAATCGGCTGCTCTGATGCCGCCGTGTTCCGGCTGTCAGC
GCAGGGGCGCCCGGTTCTTTTTGTCAAGACCGACCTGTCCGGTGCCCTGAATGAACTGCAGGACGAGGCA
GCGCGGCTATCGTGGCTGGCCACGACGGGCGTTCCTTGCGCAGCTGTGCTCGACGTTGTCACTGAAGCGG
GAAGGGACTGGCTGCTATTGGGCGAAGTGCCGGGGCAGGATCTCCTGTCATCTCACCTTGCTCCTGCCGA
GAAAGTATCCATCATGGCTGATGCAATGCGGCGGCTGCATACGCTTGATCCGGCTACCTGCCCATTCGAC
CACCAAGCGAAACATCGCATCGAGCGAGCACGTACTCGGATGGAAGCCGGTCTTGTCGATCAGGATGATC
TGGACGAAGAGCATCAGGGGCTCGCGCCAGCCGAACTGTTCGCCAGGCTCAAGGCGCGCATGCCCGACGG
CGAGGATCTCGTCGTGACCCATGGCGATGCCTGCTTGCCGAATATCATGGTGGAAAATGGCCGCTTTTCT
GGATTCATCGACTGTGGCCGGCTGGGTGTGGCGGACCGCTATCAGGACATAGCGTTGGCTACCCGTGATA
TTGCTGAAGAGCTTGGCGGCGAATGGGCTGACCGCTTCCTCGTGCTTTACGGTATCGCCGCTCCCGATTC
GCAGCGCATCGCCTTCTATCGCCTTCTTGACGAGTTCTTCTGAGCGGGACTCTGGGGTTCGAAATGACCG
ACCAAGCGACGCCCAACCTGCCATCACGAGATTTCGATTCCACCGCCGCCTTCTATGAAAGGTTGGGCTT
CGGAATCGTTTTCCGGGACGCCGGCTGGATGATCCTCCAGCGCGGGGATCTCATGCTGGAGTTCTTCGCC
CACCCCAACTTGTTTATTGCAGCTTATAATGGTTACAAATAAAGCAATAGCATCACAAATTTCACAAATA
AAGCATTTTTTTCACTGCATTCTAGTTGTGGTTTGTCCAAACTCATCAATGTATCTTATCATGTCTGTAT
ACCGTCGACCTCTAGCTAGAGCTTGGCGTAATCATGGTCATAGCTGTTTCCTGTGTGAAATTGTTATCCG
CTCACAATTCCACACAACATACGAGCCGGAAGCATAAAGTGTAAAGCCTGGGGTGCCTAATGAGTGAGCT
AACTCACATTAATTGCGTTGCGCTCACTGCCCGCTTTCCAGTCGGGAAACCTGTCGTGCCAGCTGCATTA
ATGAATCGGCCAACGCGCGGGGAGAGGCGGTTTGCGTATTGGGCGCTCTTCCGCTTCCTCGCTCACTGAC
TCGCTGCGCTCGGTCGTTCGGCTGCGGCGAGCGGTATCAGCTCACTCAAAGGCGGTAATACGGTTATCCA
CAGAATCAGGGGATAACGCAGGAAAGAACATGTGAGCAAAAGGCCAGCAAAAGGCCAGGAACCGTAAAAA
GGCCGCGTTGCTGGCGTTTTTCCATAGGCTCCGCCCCCCTGACGAGCATCACAAAAATCGACGCTCAAGT
CAGAGGTGGCGAAACCCGACAGGACTATAAAGATACCAGGCGTTTCCCCCTGGAAGCTCCCTCGTGCGCT
CTCCTGTTCCGACCCTGCCGCTTACCGGATACCTGTCCGCCTTTCTCCCTTCGGGAAGCGTGGCGCTTTC
TCATAGCTCACGCTGTAGGTATCTCAGTTCGGTGTAGGTCGTTCGCTCCAAGCTGGGCTGTGTGCACGAA
CCCCCCGTTCAGCCCGACCGCTGCGCCTTATCCGGTAACTATCGTCTTGAGTCCAACCCGGTAAGACACG
ACTTATCGCCACTGGCAGCAGCCACTGGTAACAGGATTAGCAGAGCGAGGTATGTAGGCGGTGCTACAGA
GTTCTTGAAGTGGTGGCCTAACTACGGCTACACTAGAAGAACAGTATTTGGTATCTGCGCTCTGCTGAAG
CCAGTTACCTTCGGAAAAAGAGTTGGTAGCTCTTGATCCGGCAAACAAACCACCGCTGGTAGCGGTGGTT
TTTTTGTTTGCAAGCAGCAGATTACGCGCAGAAAAAAAGGATCTCAAGAAGATCCTTTGATCTTTTCTAC
GGGGTCTGACGCTCAGTGGAACGAAAACTCACGTTAAGGGATTTTGGTCATGAGATTATCAAAAAGGATC
TTCACCTAGATCCTTTTAAATTAAAAATGAAGTTTTAAATCAATCTAAAGTATATATGAGTAAACTTGGT
CTGACAGTTACCAATGCTTAATCAGTGAGGCACCTATCTCAGCGATCTGTCTATTTCGTTCATCCATAGT
TGCCTGACTCCCCGTCGTGTAGATAACTACGATACGGGAGGGCTTACCATCTGGCCCCAGTGCTGCAATG
ATACCGCGAGACCCACGCTCACCGGCTCCAGATTTATCAGCAATAAACCAGCCAGCCGGAAGGGCCGAGC
GCAGAAGTGGTCCTGCAACTTTATCCGCCTCCATCCAGTCTATTAATTGTTGCCGGGAAGCTAGAGTAAG
TAGTTCGCCAGTTAATAGTTTGCGCAACGTTGTTGCCATTGCTACAGGCATCGTGGTGTCACGCTCGTCG
TTTGGTATGGCTTCATTCAGCTCCGGTTCCCAACGATCAAGGCGAGTTACATGATCCCCCATGTTGTGCA
AAAAAGCGGTTAGCTCCTTCGGTCCTCCGATCGTTGTCAGAAGTAAGTTGGCCGCAGTGTTATCACTCAT
GGTTATGGCAGCACTGCATAATTCTCTTACTGTCATGCCATCCGTAAGATGCTTTTCTGTGACTGGTGAG
TACTCAACCAAGTCATTCTGAGAATAGTGTATGCGGCGACCGAGTTGCTCTTGCCCGGCGTCAATACGGG
ATAATACCGCGCCACATAGCAGAACTTTAAAAGTGCTCATCATTGGAAAACGTTCTTCGGGGCGAAAACT
CTCAAGGATCTTACCGCTGTTGAGATCCAGTTCGATGTAACCCACTCGTGCACCCAACTGATCTTCAGCA
TCTTTTACTTTCACCAGCGTTTCTGGGTGAGCAAAAACAGGAAGGCAAAATGCCGCAAAAAAGGGAATAA
GGGCGACACGGAAATGTTGAATACTCATACTCTTCCTTTTTCAATATTATTGAAGCATTTATCAGGGTTA
TTGTCTCATGAGCGGATACATATTTGAATGTATTTAGAAAAATAAACAAATAGGGGTTCCGCGCACATTT
CCCCGAAAAGTGCCACCTGACGTCGACGGATCGGGAGATCTCCCGATCCCCTATGGTGCACTCTCAGTAC
AATCTGCTCTGATGCCGCATAGTTAAGCCAGTATCTGCTCCCTGCTTGTGTGTTGGAGGTCGCTGAGTAG
TGCGCGAGCAAAATTTAAGCTACAACAAGGCAAGGCTTGACCGACAATTGCATGAAGAATCTGCTTAGGG
TTAGGCGTTTTGCGCTGCTTCGCGATGTACGGGCCAGATATACGCGTTGACATTGATTATTGACTAGTTA
TTAATAGTAATCAATTACGGGGTCATTAGTTCATAGCCCATATATGGAGTTCCGCGTTACATAACTTACG
GTAAATGGCCCGCCTGGCTGACCGCCCAACGACCCCCGCCCATTGACGTCAATAATGACGTATGTTCCCA
TAGTAACGCCAATAGGGACTTTCCATTGACGTCAATGGGTGGAGTATTTACGGTAAACTGCCCACTTGGC
AGTACATCAAGTGTATCATATGCCAAGTACGCCCCCTATTGACGTCAATGACGGTAAATGGCCCGCCTGG
CATTATGCCCAGTACATGACCTTATGGGACTTTCCTACTTGGCAGTACATCTACGTATTAGTCATCGCTA
TTACCATGGTGATGCGGTTTTGGCAGTACATCAATGGGCGTGGATAGCGGTTTGACTCACGGGGATTTCC
AAGTCTCCACCCCATTGACGTCAATGGGAGTTTGTTTTGGCACCAAAATCAACGGGACTTTCCAAAATGT
CGTAACAACTCCGCCCCATTGACGCAAATGGGCGGTAGGCGTGTACGGTGGGAGGTCTATATAAGCAGAG
CTCTCTGGCTAACTAGAGAACCCACTGCTTACTGGCTTATCGAAATTAATACGACTCACTATAGGGAGAC
CCAAGCTTATCGATACCGTCGACGCTAGCTCTGCCAAAGTTGAGCGTTTATTCTGAGCTTCTGCAAAAAG
AACAAGAAGGGTACCGAGCTCGGATCCACTAGTAACGGCCGCCAGTGTGCTGGAATTCTGCAGATATCCA
TGGCGGCCGCCGCCGCCATGCCCCGCCACCACGCGGGAGGAGAGGAGGGCGGCGCCGCCGGGCTCTGGGT
GAAGAGCGGCGCAGCGGCGGCGGCGGCGGGCGGGGGGCGCTTGGGCAGCGGCATGAAGGATGTGGAGTCG
GGCCGGGGCAGGGTGCTGCTGAACTCGGCAGCCGCCAGGGGCGACGGCCTGCTACTGCTGGGCACCCGCG
CGGCCACGCTTGGTGGCGGCGGCGGTGGCCTGAGGGAGAGCCGCCGGGGCAAGCAGGGGGCCCGGATGAG
CCTGCTGGGGAAGCCGCTCTCTTACACGAGTAGCCAGAGCTGCCGGCGCAACGTCAAGTACCGGCGGGTG
CAGAACTACCTGTACAACGTGCTGGAGAGACCCCGCGGCTGGGCGTTCATCTACCACGCTTTCGTTTTTC
TCCTTGTCTTTGGTTGCTTGATTTTGTCAGGGTTTTCTACCATCCCTGAGCACACAAAATTGGCCTCAAG
TTGCCTCTTGATCCTGGAGTTCGTGATGATTGTCGTCTTTGGTTTGGAGTTCATCATTCGAATCTGGTCT
GCGGGTTGCTGTTGTCGATATAGAGGATGGCAAGGAAGACTGAGGTTTGCTCGAAAGCCCTTCTGTGTTA
TAGATACCATTGTTCTTATCGCTTCAATAGCAGTTGTTTCTGCAAAAACTCAGGGTAATATTTTTGCCAC
GTCTGCACTCAGAAGTCTCCGTTTCCTACAGATCCTCCGCATGGTGCGCATGGACCGAAGGGGAGGCACT
TGGAAATTACTGGGTTCAGTGGTTTATGCTCACAGCAAGGAATTAATCACAGCTTGGTACATAGGATTTT
TGGTTCTTATTTTTTCGTCTTTCCTTGTCTATCTGGTGGAAAAGGATGCCAATAAAGAGTTTTCTACATA
TGCAGATGCTCTCTGGTGGGGCACAATTACATTGACAACTATTGGCTATGGAGACAAAACTCCCCTAACT
TGGCTGGGAAGATTGCTTTCTGCAGGCTTTGCACTCCTTGGCATTTCTTTCTTTGCACTTCCTGCCGGCA
TTCTTGGCTCAGGTTTTGCATTAAAAGTACAAGAACAACACCGCCAGAAACACTTTGAGAAAAGAAGGAA
CCCAGCTGCCAACCTCATTCAGTGTGTTTGGCGTAGTTACGCAGCTGATGAGAAATCTGTTTCCATTGCA
ACCTGGAAGCCACACTTGAAGGCCTTGCACACCTGCAGCCCTACCAAGAAAGAACAAGGGGAAGCATCAA
GCAGTTGGGGACAGTGGACATTGCGTCAGAAGCTAAGTTTTAAGGAGCGAGTGCGCATGGCTAGCCCCAG
GGGCCAGAGTATTAAGAGCCGACAAGCCTCAGTAGGTGACAGGAGGTCCCCAAGCACCGACATCACAGCC
GAGGGCAGTCCCACCAAAGTGCAGAAGAGCTGGAGCTTCAACGACCGAACCCGCTTCCGGCCCTCGCTGC
GCCTCAAAAGTTCTCAGCCAAAACCAGTGATAGATGCTGACACAGCCCTTGGCACTGATGATGTATATGA
TGAAAAAGGATGCCAGTGTGATGTATCAGTGGAAGACCTCACCCCACCACTTAAAACTGTCATTCGAGCT
ATCAGAATTATGAAATTTCATGTTGCAAAACGGAAGTTTAAGGAAACATTACGTCCATATGATGTAAAAG
ATGTCATTGAACAATATTCTGCTGGTCATCTGGACATGTTGTGTAGAATTAAAAGCCTTCAAACACGTGT
TGATCAAATTCTTGGAAAAGGGCAAATCACATCAGATAAGAAGAGCCGAGAGAAAATAACAGCAGAACAT
GAGACCACAGACGATCTCAGTATGCTCGGTCGGGTGGTCAAGGTTGAAAAACAGGTACAGTCCATAGAAT
CCAAGCTGGACTGCCTACTAGACATCTATCAACAGGTCCTTCGGAAAGGCTCTGCCTCAGCCCTCGCTTT
GGCTTCATTCCAGATCCCACCTTTTGAATGTGAACAGACATCTGACTATCAAAGCCCTGTGGATAGCAAA
GATCTTTCGGGTTCCGCACAAAACAGTGGCTGCTTATCCAGATCAACTAGTGCCAACATCTCGAGAGGCC
TGCAGTTCATTCTGACGCCAAATGAGTTCAGTGCCCAGACTTTCTACGCGCTTAGCCCTACTATGCACAG
TCAAGCAACACAGGTGCCAATTAGTCAAAGCGATGGCTCAGCAGTGGCAGCCACCAACACCATTGCAAAC
CAAATAAATACGGCACCCAAGCCAGCAGCCCCAACAACTTTACAGATCCCACCTCCTCTCCCAGCCATCA
AGCATCTGCCCAGGCCAGAAACTCTGCACCCTAACCCTGCAGGCTTACAGGAAAGCATTTCTGACGTCAC
CACCTGCCTTGTTGCCTCCAAGGAAAATGTTCAGGTTGCACAGTCAAATCTCACCAAGGACCGTTCTATG
AGGAAAAGCTTTGACATGGGAGGAGAAACTCTGTTGTCTGTCTGTCCCATGGTGCCGAAGGACTTGGGCA
AATCTTTGTCTGTGCAAAACCTGATCAGGTCGACCGAGGAACTGAATATACAACTTTCAGGGAGTGAGTC
AAGTGGCTCCAGAGGCAGCCAAGATTTTTACCCCAAATGGAGGGAATCCAAATTGTTTATAACTGATGAA
GAGGTGGGTCCCGAAGAGACAGAGACAGACACTTTTGATGCCGCACCGCAGCCTGCCAGGGAAGCTGCCT
TTGCATCAGACTCTCTAAGGACTGGAAGGTCACGATCATCTCAGAGCATTTGTAAGGCAGGAGAAAGTAC
AGATGCCCTCAGCTTGCCTCATGTCAAACTGAAATAAGTTCTTCATTTTCTTTCCAGGCATAGCAGTTCT
TTAGCCATACATATCATTGCATGAACTATTTCGAAAGCCCTTCTAAAAAGTTGAAATTGCAAGAATCGGG
AAGAACATGAAAGGCAGTTTATAAGCCCGTTACCTTTTAATTGCATGAAAATGCATGTTTAGGGATGGCT
AAAATTCCAAGGTGCATCG
